>Addgene plasmid #38920 | LNX2 | depositor partial sequence | sequence record 48978 | LNX2 sequence 366 bps
ATGCACCATCATCATCATCATTCTTCTGGTGTAGATCTGGGTACCGAGAACCTGTACTTCCAATCCATGG
AGATTCTCCAAGTGGCTCTTCATAAACGGGACTCTGGTGAACAGCTTGGCATTAAATTGGTGCGAAGGAC
AGATGAGCCAGGGGTTTTTATTCTTGACCTGTTGGAAGGGGGGTTGGCTGCCCAGGACGGCAGGCTAAGC
AGCAATGACCGAGTGCTGGCCATCAATGGGCACGACCTGAAGTATGGAACTCCGGAGCTTGCTGCCCAGA
TTATTCAGGCCAGTGGAGAGAGAGTGAATTTAACAATTGCTAGACCAGGGAAACCCGAAATCGAACTGTG
ACAGTAAAGGTGGATA
