>Addgene plasmid #38920 | LNX2 | addgene partial sequence | sequence record 51456 | T7_term
CTCGAATTCGGATCCGTATCCACCTTTACTGTCACAGTTCGATTTCGGGTTTCCCTGGTCTAGCAATTGT
TAAATTCACTCTCTCTCCACTGGCCTGAATAATCTGGGCAGCAAGCTCCGGAGTTCCATACTTCAGGTCG
TGCCCATTGATGGCCAGCACTCGGTCATTGCTGCTTAGCCTGCCGTCCTGGGCAGCCAACCCCCCTTCCA
ACAGGTCAAGAATAAAAACCCCTGGCTCATCTGTCCTTCGCACCAATTTAATGCCAAGCTGTTCACCAGA
GTCCCGTTTATGAAGAGCCACTTGGAGAATCTCCATGGATTGGAAGTACAGGTTCTCGGTACCCAGATCT
ACACCAGAAGAATGATGATGATGATGGTGCATATGTATATCTCCTTCTTAAAGTTAAACAAAATTATTTC
TAGAGGGGAATTGTTATCCGCTCACAATTCCCCTATAGTGAGTCGTATTAATTTCGCGGGATCGAGATCT
CGATCCTCTACGCCGGACGCATCGTGGCCGGCATCACCGGCGCCACAGGTGCGGTTGCTGGCGCCTATAT
CGCCGACATCACCGATGGGGAAGATCGGGCTCGCCACTTCGGGCTCATGAGCGCTTGTTTCGGCGTGGGT
ATGGTGGCAGGCCCCGTGGCCGGGGGACTGTTGGGCGCCATCTCCTTGCATGCACCATTCCTTGCGGCGG
CGGTGCTCAACGGCCTCAACCTACTACTGGGCTGCTTCCTAATGCAGGAGTCGCATAAGGGAGAGCGTCG
AGATCCCGGACACCATCGAATGGCGCAAAACCTTTCGCGGTATGGCATGATAGCGCCCGGAAGAGAGTCA
ATTCAGGGTGGTGAATGTGAAACCAGTAACGTTATACGATGTCGCA
