>Addgene plasmid #38920 | LNX2 | addgene partial sequence | sequence record 51457 | T7 5'-TAATACGACTCACTATAGGG-3'
ATTTTGTTTAACTTTAAGAAGGAGATATACATATGCACCATCATCATCATCATTCTTCTGGTGTAGATCT
GGGTACCGAGAACCTGTACTTCCAATCCATGGAGATTCTCCAAGTGGCTCTTCATAAACGGGACTCTGGT
GAACAGCTTGGCATTAAATTGGTGCGAAGGACAGATGAGCCAGGGGTTTTTATTCTTGACCTGTTGGAAG
GGGGGTTGGCTGCCCAGGACGGCAGGCTAAGCAGCAATGACCGAGTGCTGGCCATCAATGGGCACGACCT
GAAGTATGGAACTCCGGAGCTTGCTGCCCAGATTATTCAGGCCAGTGGAGAGAGAGTGAATTTAACAATT
GCTAGACCAGGGAAACCCGAAATCGAACTGTGACAGTAAAGGTGGATACGGATCCGAATTCGAGCTCCGT
CGACAAGCTTGCGGCCGCACTCGAGCACCACCACCACCACCACTGAGATCCGGCTGCTAACAAAGCCCGA
AAGGAAGCTGAGTTGGCTGCTGCCACCGCTGAGCAATAACTAGCATAACCCCTTGGGGCCTCTAAACGGG
TCTTGAGGGGTTTTTTGCTGAAAGGAGGAACTATATCCGGATTGGCGAATGGG
[124 nt withheld, positions 614-737]
C
[91 nt withheld, positions 739-829]
AGGG
