[The description below was written by a language model from this plasmid's Addgene catalogue record.]
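Description:
LNX2 is a bacterial expression plasmid built on the pNIC28-Bsa4 backbone from the SGC, made to produce a fragment of human LNX2 (also known as PDZRN1, PDZ domain containing ring finger 1) for structure determination. It is propagated in E. coli under kanamycin selection and is recorded as low copy. The record does not list the origin of replication or provide a feature table, so the vector's individual elements cannot be confirmed from the information given.

The insert is a 366 bp segment of the human LNX2 coding sequence, introduced by ligation independent cloning. At this size it encodes only a portion of the protein, consistent with the catalogue note that the clone may not be the full open reading frame. The record links it to a deposited PDB structure, but it does not state which residues or which domain of LNX2 are covered. The insert carries an N-terminal His tag followed by a TEV protease site. This arrangement allows capture of the recombinant protein by immobilised metal affinity chromatography, after which the tag can be cleaved off to leave near-native protein.

The promoter is not stated explicitly. However, the recommended sequencing primers are T7 and T7-term, which suggests the insert sits between a T7 promoter and T7 terminator. Such an arrangement would need an expression host supplying T7 RNA polymerase, whereas the listed Mach1 strain serves as a cloning and maintenance host. The construct is typically used to overexpress and purify this LNX2 fragment for crystallography and related biophysical or biochemical studies.
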