Addgene plasmid #38920: LNX2
Purpose: Bacterial expression for structure determination; may not be full ORF
Depositing lab: Nicola Burgess-Brown. Depositing organization: University of Oxford.
Backbone
  Vector backbone: pNIC28-Bsa4
  Backbone manufacturer: SGC
  Vector type: Bacterial Expression
Growth in bacteria
  Bacterial resistance: Kanamycin, 50 μg/mL
  Growth temperature: 37°C
  Growth strain: Mach1
  Copy number: Low Copy
Gene/Insert
  Gene/Insert name: LNX2 (alt names: PDZ domain containing ring finger 1; PDB:2VWR)
  Species: H. sapiens (human)
  Insert size (bp): 366
  GenBank ID: PDZ domain containing ring finger 1
  Entrez Gene: LNX2 (a.k.a. PDZRN1)
  Tag / fusion protein: His Tev (N terminal on insert)
  Cloning method: Ligation Independent Cloning
  Sequencing primers: 5′ T7; 3′ T7-term
Terms and licenses: Academic/Nonprofit Terms; Industry Terms: Not Available to Industry
How to cite: LNX2 was a gift from Nicola Burgess-Brown (Addgene plasmid # 38920 ; http://n2t.net/addgene:38920 ; RRID:Addgene_38920)
